>Addgene plasmid #1648 | L4404 | depositor full sequence | sequence record 258 | Author sequence
GAGCTCCACCGCGGTGGCGGCCCCCCCTCGAGTTGAGAAGTAAGCTGGGACTTCAGTCTGGTGAGTTGGT
TGACTTGGGATTCGGCATCTTCGAGTTGACGGACAAGGTCTCCATTCTCAGAGTGAAGGCGTCCCTTAAG
GGAAGTGAAGTCTTGGAGTTGGCGAGATTGCTCATCAGCCTTAGATTGAAGCTCGGTGAGTTGAAGTTCG
AACTGCTTGGCAAGCTTTTCGTTGTTGAGCTTTCCAGAGGTTTCTTGGTCAAGTTGAGCAGCAAGGTCCT
CAGCGTCACGAACAGCTTGAGCCTTGTCCTTCTCGACCTTAGCCTTGGCCTTGTTGAGTTGATCGAGTTG
GTCGGTGAGCTCAGCGACAGCGTCGGTGTGCTTCTTGCGAAGTCCACCGAGTTGGTTCTCGTGGTTCATG
TTGGCCTCCTCCAAGTCTCTGCGGAGCTTGGCAAGTTCAGCCTCACGCTTCTTGTTGACCTCAACCTGGG
CGGCAGTAGCTCCACCTTGCTCGTCAAGCTTCTCACCGAGCTCTTCCAACTCGCGTTGGAGGTCGCTCTT
GGCACGGTCAGCCTTGGAACGGGATTGACGTTCATTCTCGAGGTCGACGGTATCGATAAGCTTGATATCG
AATTCCTGCAGTATTTAAAAATCGAAACTAGAATGTTTCCTATTTCAGACCTACTCCGGACTTTTCTGCG
TTGTCATCAACCCATACAAGCGTCTCCCAATCTACACCGACTCTTGCGCCCGTATGTTCATGGGAAAGAG
AAAGACAGAAATGCCACCACATTTGTTCGCTGTCTCTGACGAAGCCTACCGTAACATGCTCCAAGACCAC
GAGAACCAGTCTATGCTCATTACCGGAGAATCTGGAGCCGGAAAGACTGAGAACACCAAGAAGGTTATTT
GCTACTTCGCCGCTGTCGGTGCCTCCCAACAGGAAGGTGGAGCTGAAGTTGATCCAAATAAGAAGAAGGT
CACCCTTGAGGACCAAATCGTCCAGACCAATCCAGTACTTGAAGCCTTCGGTAACGCCAAGACTGTCCGT
AACAACAACTCATCCCGTTTCGGAAAGTTCATCCGTATCCACTTCAACAAGCACGGACGCCTCGCATCTT
GCGATATCGAGCATTGTGAGTTACTTTTTGATTTATATTCTAGCATAGCTCAATAAAAATTATGCAACTA
TTGTTTAAACTATAAATTTTGCAGACTTGCTCGACCTCGAGAATGAACGTCAATCCCGTTCCAAGGCTGA
CCGTGCCAAGAGCGACCTCCAACGCGAGTTGGAAGAGCTCGGTGAGAAGCTTGACGAGCAAGGTGGAGCT
ACTGCCGCCCAGGTTGAGGTCAACAAGAAGCGTGAGGCTGAACTTGCCAAGCTCCGCAGAGACTTGGAGG
AGGCCAACATGAACCACGAGAACCAACTCGGTGGACTTCGCAAGAAGCACACCGACGCTGTCGCTGAGCT
CACCGACCAACTCGATCAACTCAACAAGGCCAAGGCTAAGGTCGAGAAGGACAAGGCTCAAGCTGTTCGT
GACGCTGAGGACCTTGCTGCTCAACTTGACCAAGAAACCTCTGGAAAGCTCAACAACGAAAAGCTTGCCA
AGCAGTTCGAACTTCAACTCACCGAGCTTCAATCTAAGGCTGATGAGCAATCTCGCCAACTCCAAGACTT
CACTTCCCTTAAGGGACGCCTTCACTCTGAGAATGGAGACCTTGTCCGTCAACTCGAAGATGCCGAATCC
CAAGTCAACCAACTCACCAGACTGAAGTCCCAGCTTACTTCTCAACTCGAGGGGGGGCCCGGTACCCAAT
TCGCCCTATAGTGAGTCGTATTACGCGCGCTCACTGGCCGTCGTTTTACAACGTCGTGACTGGGAAAACC
CTGGCGTTACCCAACTTAATCGCCTTGCAGCACATCCCCCTTTCGCCAGCTGGCGTAATAGCGAAGAGGC
CCGCACCGATCGCCCTTCCCAACAGTTGCGCAGCCTGAATGGCGAATGGG
[124 nt withheld, positions 2011-2134]
C
[91 nt withheld, positions 2136-2226]
A
[49 nt withheld, positions 2228-2276]
CCTTTGACGTTGGAGTCCACGTTCTTT
[37 nt withheld, positions 2304-2340]
ACCCTATCTCGGTCTATTCTTTTGATTTATAAGGGATTTTGCCGATTTCGGCCTATTGGTTAAAAAATGA
GCTGATTTAACAAAAATTTAACGCGAATTTTAACAAAATATTAACGCTTACAATTTAGGTGGCACTTTTC
GGGGAAATGTGCGCGGAACCCCTATTTGTTTATTTTTCTAAATACATTCAAATATGTATCCGCTCATGAG
ACAATAACCCTGATAAATGCTTCAATAATATTGAAAAAGGAAGAGTATGAGTATTCAACATTTCCGTGTC
GCCCTTATTCCCTTTTTTGCGGCATTTTGCCTTCCTGTTTTTGCTCACCCAGAAACGCTGGTGAAAGTAA
AAGATGCTGAAGATCAGTTGGGTGCACGAGTGGGTTACATCGAACTGGATCTCAACAGCGGTAAGATCCT
TGAGAGTTTTCGCCCCGAAGAACGTTTTCCAATGATGAGCACTTTTAAAGTTCTGCTATGTGGCGCGGTA
TTATCCCGTATTGACGCCGGGCAAGAGCAACTCGGTCGCCGCATACACTATTCTCAGAATGACTTGGTTG
AGTACTCACCAGTCACAGAAAAGCATCTTACGGATGGCATGACAGTAAGAGAATTATGCAGTGCTGCCAT
AACCATGAGTGATAACACTGCGGCCAACTTACTTCTGACAACGATCGGAGGACCGAAGGAGCTAACCGCT
TTTTTGCACAACATGGGGGATCATGTAACTCGCCTTGATCGTTGGGAACCGGAGCTGAATGAAGCCATAC
CAAACGACGAGCGTGACACCACGATGCCTGTAGCAATGGCAACAACGTTGCGCAAACTATTAACTGGCGA
ACTACTTACTCTAGCTTCCCGGCAACAATTAATAGACTGGATGGAGGCGGATAAAGTTGCAGGACCACTT
CTGCGCTCGGCCCTTCCGGCTGGCTGGTTTATTGCTGATAAATCTGGAGCCGGTGAGCGTGGGTCTCGCG
GTATCATTGCAGCACTGGGGCCAGATGGTAAGCCCTCCCGTATCGTAGTTATCTACACGACGGGGAGTCA
GGCAACTATGGATGAACGAAATAGACAGATCGCTGAGATAGGTGCCTCACTGATTAAGCATTGGTAACTG
TCAGACCAAGTTTACTCATATATACTTTAGATTGATTTAAAACTTCATTTTTAATTTAAAAGGATCTAGG
TGAAGATCCTTTTTGATAATCTCATGACCAAAATCCCTTAACGTGAGTTTTCGTTCCACTGAGCGTCAGA
CCCCGTAGAAAAGATCAAAGGATCTTCTTGAGATCCTTTTTTTCTGCGCGTAATCTGCTGCTTGCAAACA
AAAAAACCACCGCTACCAGCGGTGGTTTGTTTGCCGGATCAAGAGCTACCAACTCTTTTTCCGAAGGTAA
CTGGCTTCAGCAGAGCGCAGATACCAAATACTGTCCTTCTAGTGTAGCCGTAGTTAGGCCACCACTTCAA
GAACTCTGTAGCACCGCCTACATACCTCGCTCTGCTAATCCTGTTACCAGTGGCTGCTGCCAGTGGCGAT
AAGTCGTGTCTTACCGGGTTGGACTCAAGACGATAGTTACCGGATAAGGCGCAGCGGTCGGGCTGAACGG
GGGGTTCGTGCACACAGCCCAGCTTGGAGCGAACGACCTACACCGAACTGAGATACCTACAGCGTGAGCT
ATGAGAAAGCGCCACGCTTCCCGAAGGGAGAAAGGCGGACAGGTATCCGGTAAGCGGCAGGGTCGGAACA
GGAGAGCGCACGAGGGAGCTTCCAGGGGGAAACGCCTGGTATCTTTATAGTCCTGTCGGGTTTCGCCACC
TCTGACTTGAGCGTCGATTTTTGTGATGCTCGTCAGGGGGGCGGAGCCTATGGAAAAACGCCAGCAACGC
GGCCTTTTTACGGTTCCTGGCCTTTTGCTGGCCTTTTGCTCACATGTTCTTTCCTGCGTTATCCCCTGAT
TCTGTGGATAACCGTATTACCGCCTTTGAGTGAGCTGATACCGCTCGCCGCAGCCGAACGACCGAGCGCA
GCGAGTCAGTGAGCGAGGAAGCGGAAGAGCGCCCAATACGCAAACCGCCTCTCCCCGCGCGTTGGCCGAT
TCATTAATGCAGCTGGCACGACAGGTTTCCCGACTGGAAAGCGGGCAGTGAGCGCAACGCAATTAATGTG
AGTTAGCTCACTCATTAGGCACCCCAGGCTTTACACTTTATGCTTCCGGCTCGTATGTTGTGTGGAATTG
TGAGCGGATAACAATTTCACACAGGAAACAGCTATGACCATGATTACGCCAAGCGCGCAATTAACCCTCA
CTAAAGGGAACAAAAGCTG
Features (pLannotate 1.2.2; 17 found; start..end, strand, type, name):
      1..22      +  misc_feature   MCS (fragment): pBluescript multiple cloning site
    102..515     -  CDS            unc-54 (fragment): MYO4_CAEEL - Also known as myo-4. Experimental evidence at protein level: Swiss-Prot protein existence level 1. Required for muscle contraction. From Caenorhabditis elegans.
    597..641     -  misc_feature   MCS (fragment): pBluescript multiple cloning site
    649..1134    +  CDS            unc-54 (fragment): MYO4_CAEEL - Also known as myo-4. Experimental evidence at protein level: Swiss-Prot protein existence level 1. Required for muscle contraction. From Caenorhabditis elegans.
   1313..1726    +  CDS            unc-54 (fragment): MYO4_CAEEL - Also known as myo-4. Experimental evidence at protein level: Swiss-Prot protein existence level 1. Required for muscle contraction. From Caenorhabditis elegans.
   1796..1816    +  misc_feature   MCS (fragment): pBluescript multiple cloning site
   1825..1843    -  promoter       T7 promoter: promoter for bacteriophage T7 RNA polymerase
   1851..2006    +  CDS            lacZα (fragment): LacZα fragment of β-galactosidase; lacZ fragment
   2011..2439    +  rep_origin     f1 ori (sequence partly withheld): f1 bacteriophage origin of replication; arrow indicates direction of (+) strand synthesis
   2492..2596    +  promoter       AmpR promoter: bla
   2597..3457    +  CDS            AmpR: β-lactamase; bla; confers resistance to ampicillin, carbenicillin, and related antibiotics
   3628..4216    +  rep_origin     ori: high-copy-number ColE1/pMB1/pBR322/pUC origin of replication
   4399..4491    +  CDS            lacI (fragment): lac repressor; lacI; The lac repressor binds to the lac operator to inhibit transcription in E. coli. This inhibition can be relieved by adding lactose or isopropyl-β-D-thiogalactopyranoside (IPTG).
   4504..4525    +  protein_bind   CAP binding site: CAP binding activates transcription in the presence of cAMP. E. coli catabolite activator protein
   4540..4570    +  promoter       lac promoter: promoter for the E. coli lac operon
   4578..4594    +  protein_bind   lac operator: The lac repressor binds to the lac operator to inhibit transcription in E. coli. This inhibition can be relieved by adding lactose or isopropyl-β-D-thiogalactopyranoside (IPTG). lac repressor encoded by lacI
   4639..4657    +  promoter       T3 promoter: promoter for bacteriophage T3 RNA polymerase
