[The description below was written by a language model from this plasmid's Addgene catalogue record and pLannotate feature annotations shown in this document.]
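Description:
L4404 is a 4,669 bp plasmid from a 1999 C. elegans vector kit, catalogued as a worm expression/RNAi vector and listed as an empty backbone with no named insert. The backbone is recorded as unknown, but the annotated features point to a pBluescript-type phagemid. These include fragments of the pBluescript multiple cloning site, a lacZα fragment with the upstream lac promoter, operator and CAP binding site, a residual lacI fragment, and an f1 origin that permits single-stranded DNA production. It is propagated in E. coli from a high-copy ColE1/pUC-type origin and selected with ampicillin through the β-lactamase gene and its native promoter. The catalogue lists f1 origins in both orientations, but the feature table detects only one.

Despite the "empty backbone" label, the feature table shows three fragments of the C. elegans muscle myosin heavy chain gene unc-54 within the polylinker region. A 414 nt segment lies on the minus strand. It is followed by a short polylinker fragment, a 486 nt segment on the plus strand, and then a second 414 nt segment on the plus strand. The two equal-length segments in opposite orientations suggest an inverted-repeat arrangement that could yield a hairpin, double-stranded transcript, though the record does not state this. The region is flanked by a T3 promoter on one side and an inward-facing T7 promoter on the other, so either strand could be transcribed by phage RNA polymerases. That arrangement fits the RNAi classification and points to unc-54 as a test target. No worm promoter is annotated, and the record gives no specific purpose beyond pointing to the kit documentation.
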