Addgene plasmid #1648: L4404
Purpose: (Empty Backbone)
Depositing lab: Andrew Fire. Depositing organization: Carnegie Institution for Science.
Backbone
  Vector backbone: Unknown
  Backbone size (bp): 4669
  Vector type: Worm Expression, RNAi
Growth in bacteria
  Bacterial resistance: Ampicillin, 100 μg/mL
  Growth temperature: 37°C
  Growth strain: DH5alpha
  Copy number: Unknown
Gene/Insert
  Gene/Insert name: None
  Tag / fusion protein: T7p, lacZN, OriF1>>, OriF1<<, T3p
  Cloning method: Restriction Enzyme
Terms and licenses: Academic/Nonprofit Terms; Industry Terms: Not Available to Industry
Depositor comments: See Fire Lab Vector Kit Documentation 1999. Fire Lab Miniprep Number pPD128.86, Ligation number L4404.
How to cite: L4404 was a gift from Andrew Fire (Addgene plasmid # 1648 ; http://n2t.net/addgene:1648 ; RRID:Addgene_1648)
