>Addgene plasmid #1648 | L4404 | addgene partial sequence | sequence record 16781 | 1648_m13reverse
AGATACCTCACTAAAGGGAACAAAAGCTGGAGCTCCACCGCGGTGGCGGCCCCCCCTCGAGTTGAGAAGT
AAGCTGGGACTTCAGTCTGGTGAGTTGGTTGACTTGGGATTCGGCATCTTCGAGTTGACGGACAAGGTCT
CCATTCTCAGAGTGAAGGCGTCCCTTAAGGGAAGTGAAGTCTTGGAGTTGGCGAGATTGCTCATCAGCCT
TAGATTGAAGCTCGGTGAGTTGAAGTTCGAACTGCTTGGCAAGCTTTTCGTTGTTGAGCTTTCCAGAGGT
TTCTTGGTCAAGTTGAGCAGCAAGGTCCTCAGCGTCACGAACAGCTTGAGCCTTGTCCTTCTCGACCTTA
GCCTTGGCCTTGTTGAGTTGATCGAGTTGGTCGGTGAGCTCAGCGACAGCGTCGGTGTGCTTCTTGNNAA
GNCCACCGAGTTGGTTCTCGTGGTTCATGTTGGCCTCCTCCAAGTCTCTGCGGAGCTTGGCAAGTTCAGC
CTCACGCTTCTTGNTGACCTCAACCTGCGCGGNANTACCTCCNCCTTGCTCGTCAAGCTTCTCACCNAGC
TCTTCCAACTCGCGTTGGAGGTCGCTCTTGGAACGGTNAGCCNTGGAACGGGATTGACGTTCATTCTCGA
NGTCGACGGTATCGATCANCTTGATATCGAATTCCTGCCGTATTTAAAAATCGAAANTANAATGATTCCT
ATTTCAGACCTACTNCGGACTTTTCNGCNTTGNCATCAANCCATACNANGCATCTCNTAATTTANATNCG
ACTCTTGTACCNGTTTNTTCATGNNAAANAGAAACCACAGAAATGCCCCCCACATTCGTTCGNTGTCTNT
GACNAAANCCTANCGTAACATGNTTCAACAANCNCAANACNCACTCTAATGNNTATTNACCNAANCAANN
TTGNAAACCNGNAACCAACNANAACTNNTNTNAANNTTATTTGNAACTNNTCNCCNNTNTTTCNNNNCNC
CNAAATGGAANGTNCAAACTAAAATTNAACCCAAAAANNAGAACTNAACCCTTCAANGANAAATTCCNCN
NAANNNATTNNGNAATTTAGANCTTNCNAAAAATCCCAACANNTGNTCTNCATNNCNATATTNNACNTTT
NNAANATCAAACCGAANCACATNAAANANCANGGNTGCCNCCCTTTCTNNAAACANANATAGGANNNTTA
ACGNGGNTCCNCTTNCAGAANACCCNAAAGAAATTTTAAGATGTGCNTTANCATCCNNNATAATATCTNC
NCAANTCANGNANNTANANGGTTTNAANANCNACATNNNNCCAAACGNCAANTNANACTNCTCTTTAAAA
CTCCNGNNTTNCATCTAAAACATNNTATTNCNACANGCTNCTCCNCNANTNNANATNAAATTTNCTNANT
ANATTTCTTNTCGNACTAACNNCACCATAACNNCCATNNTTTNAAATATAATATA
